Addgene plasmid #193648: pCMV-dCas12a-BE
Purpose: Expression of base editor dCas12a-BE in mammalian cells for base editing, along with non-fused EGFP fluorescence
Depositing lab: Liangxue Lai. Depositing organization: Guangzhou Institute of Biomedicine and Health (GIBH), Chinese Academy of Sciences. Publication: Multiplexed base editing through Cas12a variant-mediated cytosine and adenine base editors. Chen F, Lian M, Ma B, Gou S, Luo X, Yang K, Shi H, Xie J, Ge W, Ouyang Z, Lai C, Li N, Zhang Q, Jin Q, Liang Y, Chen T, Wang J, Zhao X, Li L, Yu M, Ye Y, Wang K, Wu H, Lai L. Commun Biol. 2022 Nov 2;5(1):1163. doi: 10.1038/s42003-022-04152-8. PubMed 36323848.
Backbone
  Vector backbone: pCMV
  Vector type: Mammalian Expression
Growth in bacteria
  Bacterial resistance: Ampicillin, 100 μg/mL
  Growth temperature: 37°C
  Growth strain: DH5alpha
  Copy number: High Copy
Gene/Insert
  Gene/Insert name: dLbCas12a-rAPOBEC1, EGFP
  Species: Synthetic
  Promoter: CMV
  Cloning method: Unknown
  Sequencing primers: 5′ CMV
Terms and licenses: Academic/Nonprofit Terms; Industry Terms: Not Available to Industry
How to cite: pCMV-dCas12a-BE was a gift from Liangxue Lai (Addgene plasmid # 193648 ; http://n2t.net/addgene:193648 ; RRID:Addgene_193648)
