[The description below was written by a language model from this plasmid's Addgene catalogue record and pLannotate feature annotations shown in this document.]
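Description:
pCMV-dCas12a-BE is a 9.9 kb mammalian expression plasmid built on a pCMV backbone that encodes a Cas12a-based cytosine base editor together with a separately released EGFP marker. It is propagated in E. coli through a high-copy ColE1/pUC-type origin and selected with ampicillin via the β-lactamase gene and its native promoter. Short remnants of lac regulatory elements, a pBluescript polylinker, an SV40 promoter and a pBR322 bom region are also annotated in the backbone, but these appear as fragments. No mammalian selection marker is annotated.

The payload is a single open reading frame driven by the human CMV immediate-early enhancer and promoter and terminated by the bovine growth hormone polyadenylation signal. A T7 promoter sits just upstream of the coding region. The frame begins with rat APOBEC1, the cytidine deaminase, followed by a short stretch that the annotation tool matched to a fragment of ABE(7.10); given its length and position, this is most plausibly a shared linker sequence rather than an adenine deaminase domain. The roughly 4.7 kb interval that follows carries no annotation, but by the catalogue entry it corresponds to the nuclease-inactive LbCas12a (dLbCas12a). Downstream lies the uracil-DNA glycosylase inhibitor UGI from phage PBS2, which blocks excision of the uracil produced by deamination and so favours the C-to-T outcome. An E2A ribosome-skipping peptide then links to EGFP, so fluorescence reports expression without EGFP remaining fused to the editor.

The plasmid is intended for transfection into mammalian cells for crRNA-guided base editing, with EGFP marking expressing cells. No crRNA expression cassette is annotated, so the guide presumably comes from a separate construct.
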