Features (pLannotate 1.2.2; 19 found; start..end, strand, type, name):
    132..335     +  promoter       CMV promoter: human cytomegalovirus (CMV) immediate early promoter
    377..395     +  promoter       T7 promoter: promoter for bacteriophage T7 RNA polymerase
    433..1119    +  CDS            Apobec1: ABEC1_RAT - Experimental evidence at protein level: Swiss-Prot protein existence level 1. Catalytic component of the apolipoprotein B mRNA editing enzyme complex which is responsible for the postranscriptional editing of a CAA codon for Gln to a UAA codon for stop in the APOB mRNA. May also play a role in the epigenetic regulation of gene expression by participating in DNA demethylation. From Rattus norvegicus (Rat).
   1120..1167    +  CDS            ABE(7.10) (fragment): adenine base editor comprising wild-type E. coli TadA fused to the evolved TadA*(7.10) mutant (Gaudelli et al., 2017)
   5884..6132    +  CDS            UGI: UNGI_BPPB2 - Experimental evidence at protein level: Swiss-Prot protein existence level 1. This protein binds specifically and reversibly to the host uracil-DNA glycosylase, preventing removal of uracil residues from PBS2 DNA by the host uracil-excision repair system. From Bacillus phage PBS2 (Bacteriophage PBS2).
   6175..6234    +  CDS            E2A: 2A peptide from equine rhinitis A virus polyprotein Eukaryotic ribosomes fail to insert a peptide bond between the Gly and Pro residues, yielding separate polypeptides.
   6235..6951    +  CDS            EGFP: the original enhanced GFP (Yang et al., 1996) mammalian codon-optimized
   6997..7221    +  polyA_signal   bGH poly(A) signal: bovine growth hormone polyadenylation signal
   7225..7246    +  promoter       SV40 promoter (fragment): SV40 enhancer and early promoter
   7251..7267    +  misc_feature   MCS (fragment): pBluescript multiple cloning site
   7316..7332    -  protein_bind   lac operator: The lac repressor binds to the lac operator to inhibit transcription in E. coli. This inhibition can be relieved by adding lactose or isopropyl-β-D-thiogalactopyranoside (IPTG). lac repressor encoded by lacI
   7340..7370    -  promoter       lac promoter: promoter for the E. coli lac operon
   7385..7406    -  protein_bind   CAP binding site: CAP binding activates transcription in the presence of cAMP. E. coli catabolite activator protein
   7419..7511    -  CDS            lacI (fragment): lac repressor; lacI; The lac repressor binds to the lac operator to inhibit transcription in E. coli. This inhibition can be relieved by adding lactose or isopropyl-β-D-thiogalactopyranoside (IPTG).
   7694..8282    -  rep_origin     ori: high-copy-number ColE1/pMB1/pBR322/pUC origin of replication
   8453..9313    -  CDS            AmpR: β-lactamase; bla; confers resistance to ampicillin, carbenicillin, and related antibiotics
   9314..9418    -  promoter       AmpR promoter: bla
   9489..9533    -  misc_feature   bom (fragment): basis of mobility region from pBR322
   9688..131     +  enhancer       CMV enhancer (across the origin): human cytomegalovirus immediate early enhancer
>Addgene plasmid #193648 | pCMV-dCas12a-BE | addgene full sequence | sequence record 422059 | Addgene NGS Result
ATATGCCAAGTACGCCCCCTATTGACGTCAATGACGGTAAATGGCCCGCCTGGCATTATGCCCAGTACAT
GACCTTATGGGACTTTCCTACTTGGCAGTACATCTACGTATTAGTCATCGCTATTACCATGGTGATGCGG
TTTTGGCAGTACATCAATGGGCGTGGATAGCGGTTTGACTCACGGGGATTTCCAAGTCTCCACCCCATTG
ACGTCAATGGGAGTTTGTTTTGGCACCAAAATCAACGGGACTTTCCAAAATGTCGTAACAACTCCGCCCC
ATTGACGCAAATGGGCGGTAGGCGTGTACGGTGGGAGGTCTATATAAGCAGAGCTGGTTTAGTGAACCGT
CAGATCCGCTAGAGATCCGCGGCCGCTAATACGACTCACTATAGGGAGAGCCGCCACCATGCCCAAGAAG
AAGAGGAAAGTCATGAGCTCAGAGACTGGCCCAGTGGCTGTGGACCCCACATTGAGACGGCGGATCGAGC
CCCATGAGTTTGAGGTATTCTTCGATCCGAGAGAGCTCCGCAAGGAGACCTGCCTGCTTTACGAAATTAA
TTGGGGGGGCCGGCACTCCATTTGGCGACATACATCACAGAACACTAACAAGCACGTCGAAGTCAACTTC
ATCGAGAAGTTCACGACAGAAAGATATTTCTGTCCGAACACAAGGTGCAGCATTACCTGGTTTCTCAGCT
GGAGCCCATGCGGCGAATGTAGTAGGGCCATCACTGAATTCCTGTCAAGGTATCCCCACGTCACTCTGTT
TATTTACATCGCAAGGCTGTACCACCACGCTGACCCCCGCAATCGACAAGGCCTGCGGGATTTGATCTCT
TCAGGTGTGACTATCCAAATTATGACTGAGCAGGAGTCAGGATACTGCTGGAGAAACTTTGTGAATTATA
GCCCGAGTAATGAAGCCCACTGGCCTAGGTATCCCCATCTGTGGGTACGACTGTACGTTCTTGAACTGTA
CTGCATCATACTGGGCCTGCCTCCTTGTCTCAACATTCTGAGAAGGAAGCAGCCACAGCTGACATTCTTT
ACCATCGCTCTTCAGTCTTGTCATTACCAGCGACTGCCCCCACACATTCTCTGGGCCACCGGGTTGAAAA
GCGGCAGCGAGACTCCCGGGACCTCAGAGTCCGCCACACCCGAAAGTATGTCAAAGCTGGAGAAATTCAC
CAACTGTTATAGCCTGTCTAAGACCCTGCGCTTCAAGGCAATCCCAGTGGGCAAGACACAAGAGAACATT
GACAACAAACGGCTCCTGGTGGAGGATGAGAAGAGGGCTGAAGATTACAAGGGCGTTAAGAAGCTGCTGG
ATAGGTACTATCTGTCATTCATCAACGATGTCCTCCACAGTATCAAGCTGAAGAATCTGAACAATTACAT
TTCTCTGTTCCGGAAGAAGACACGGACCGAGAAGGAGAACAAAGAGCTGGAGAATCTGGAGATCAACCTG
AGGAAAGAAATAGCTAAGGCTTTCAAAGGGAACGAGGGTTACAAGTCCCTGTTCAAGAAAGACATTATCG
AGACTATTCTGCCTGAGTTCCTGGACGATAAAGATGAGATCGCCCTCGTCAATTCCTTCAATGGGTTTAC
CACAGCCTTTACCGGCTTCTTCGACAATAGAGAGAATATGTTCTCTGAAGAGGCCAAATCCACTAGCATC
GCCTTTCGCTGCATAAACGAGAACCTGACTAGGTACATCAGCAATATGGACATCTTTGAGAAAGTCGATG
CCATATTCGACAAACATGAGGTGCAGGAGATTAAGGAGAAGATCCTGAACTCAGATTACGATGTCGAAGA
TTTCTTCGAGGGAGAGTTCTTCAACTTCGTGCTCACACAAGAGGGCATTGATGTGTACAATGCAATCATT
GGAGGGTTCGTGACAGAGAGTGGCGAGAAGATAAAGGGCCTGAACGAGTATATCAACCTCTACAACCAGA
AAACCAAGCAGAAACTGCCTAAGTTCAAGCCACTGTACAAACAAGTGCTCTCAGATAGGGAAAGCCTGAG
CTTCTACGGTGAAGGGTATACATCAGATGAAGAAGTGCTCGAAGTGTTCCGCAACACCCTCAATAAGAAC
AGTGAAATCTTCTCTTCAATCAAGAAGCTGGAGAAACTGTTCAAGAATTTCGATGAGTACTCCTCTGCCG
GAATCTTTGTGAAGAATGGCCCTGCAATATCCACTATTAGCAAAGACATCTTTGGCGAGTGGAACGTTAT
CAGGGATAAGTGGAATGCCGAGTACGATGATATTCATCTCAAGAAGAAAGCCGTGGTTACAGAGAAATAC
GAGGATGATAGACGCAAGAGCTTTAAGAAGATTGGTAGCTTCTCTCTCGAACAGCTGCAGGAGTACGCCG
ACGCTGACCTGTCAGTCGTGGAGAAACTCAAGGAGATCATAATCCAGAAGGTGGATGAAATCTACAAAGT
GTATGGAAGCTCTGAGAAACTCTTCGATGCAGACTTTGTTCTGGAGAAGAGTCTGAAGAAGAACGACGCA
GTGGTTGCTATCATGAAGGACCTGCTGGATTCTGTTAAGTCTTTCGAGAATTACATTAAGGCATTCTTTG
GTGAAGGGAAGGAGACAAATAGGGACGAGAGCTTCTATGGCGACTTTGTTCTGGCCTACGACATCCTCCT
CAAGGTTGACCACATCTATGACGCTATACGGAATTACGTTACCCAGAAGCCCTATAGCAAAGACAAGTTC
AAGCTGTATTTCCAGAATCCACAGTTTATGGGTGGGTGGGATAAAGACAAAGAAACAGATTACAGGGCCA
CTATCCTGCGGTACGGCAGCAAATACTATCTGGCTATCATGGATAAGAAGTACGCCAAATGCCTCCAGAA
GATCGACAAGGACGACGTGAACGGTAACTACGAGAAGATCAATTACAAGCTCCTGCCAGGACCTAACAAG
ATGCTGCCCAAGGTGTTCTTCTCCAAGAAATGGATGGCCTACTATAACCCAAGCGAGGACATTCAGAAGA
TATACAAGAATGGGACATTCAAGAAGGGCGATATGTTCAACCTCAACGACTGCCACAAGCTGATTGATTT
CTTCAAGGATAGCATTTCTCGCTATCCCAAGTGGTCTAATGCATACGATTTCAACTTCAGCGAGACTGAG
AAGTACAAAGACATCGCTGGCTTCTACCGGGAGGTGGAAGAGCAAGGCTATAAGGTGTCATTCGAATCCG
CTTCTAAGAAGGAAGTGGATAAGCTCGTGGAAGAGGGTAAGCTGTACATGTTCCAGATATACAACAAAGA
CTTCAGCGATAAGAGCCACGGCACTCCAAACCTCCATACTATGTATTTCAAGCTGCTGTTTGACGAGAAC
AACCACGGACAGATTAGGCTGTCAGGAGGCGCAGAACTCTTCATGCGCAGAGCTTCACTGAAGAAGGAGG
AACTCGTTGTCCACCCAGCCAATAGCCCTATAGCCAATAAGAATCCAGACAATCCTAAGAAAACCACTAC
TCTGTCTTACGATGTGTATAAGGATAAGAGATTCTCTGAAGATCAGTACGAACTGCACATACCCATTGCC
ATTAACAAGTGCCCTAAGAACATCTTCAAGATTAACACAGAGGTTAGAGTGCTCCTGAAACACGACGATA
ACCCTTATGTTATAGGCATTGCTCGCGGAGAGAGAAACCTGCTGTACATCGTCGTGGTGGACGGCAAAGG
CAACATCGTGGAACAGTACAGTCTCAATGAAATCATTAACAATTTCAACGGAATCCGCATTAAGACCGAC
TACCATTCTCTCCTCGACAAGAAGGAGAAAGAAAGGTTCGAAGCAAGACAGAATTGGACAAGTATAGAGA
ATATCAAAGAACTGAAGGCTGGGTACATCTCTCAGGTTGTGCACAAGATATGTGAGCTGGTGGAGAAGTA
CGACGCTGTTATCGCCCTCGCGGACCTGAATAGCGGCTTCAAGAACTCCAGGGTGAAGGTGGAGAAGCAG
GTGTATCAGAAGTTCGAGAAGATGCTGATCGACAAGCTCAACTATATGGTGGACAAGAAATCCAATCCTT
GCGCTACTGGTGGAGCCCTGAAGGGCTATCAAATCACCAATAAGTTCGAATCTTTCAAGTCTATGAGCAC
CCAGAATGGCTTCATCTTCTACATACCCGCATGGCTGACATCCAAGATTGATCCCTCTACCGGATTTGTT
AATCTGCTCAAGACTAAGTACACCTCTATTGCTGACTCAAAGAAGTTCATATCATCATTTGACCGCATCA
TGTACGTGCCAGAAGAGGACCTGTTCGAGTTTGCCCTGGATTACAAGAATTTCTCTCGGACTGACGCCGA
CTACATCAAGAAGTGGAAGCTCTACTCTTATGGTAATCGGATTCGCATATTCCGCAATCCCAAGAAGAAT
AACGTGTTCGATTGGGAGGAAGTTTGCCTCACCAGCGCTTACAAGGAGCTGTTCAATAAGTATGGGATTA
ACTACCAGCAGGGCGACATAAGAGCCCTGCTGTGCGAACAATCTGATAAGGCATTCTATTCCTCTTTCAT
GGCACTGATGTCACTGATGCTGCAAATGCGCAATTCCATCACCGGAAGAACAGACGTGGCCTTTCTGATC
TCTCCTGTCAAGAACTCAGATGGCATCTTCTACGATTCCCGCAACTATGAAGCACAGGAGAATGCTATCC
TGCCTAAGAATGCCGATGCAAATGGAGCCTATAACATCGCCAGAAAGGTCCTCTGGGCCATAGGACAATT
CAAGAAAGCTGAAGATGAGAAGCTGGACAAGGTGAAGATCGCCATTTCAAACAAAGAGTGGCTCGAATAT
GCTCAGACCTCAGTGAAGCATGGATCACCCAAGAAGAAACGGAAAGTGTCTGGTGGTTCTACTAATCTGT
CAGATATTATTGAAAAGGAGACCGGTAAGCAACTGGTTATCCAGGAATCCATCCTCATGCTCCCAGAGGA
GGTGGAAGAAGTCATTGGGAACAAGCCGGAAAGCGATATACTCGTGCACACCGCCTACGACGAGAGCACC
GACGAGAATGTCATGCTTCTGACTAGCGACGCCCCTGAATACAAGCCTTGGGCTCTGGTCATACAGGATA
GCAACGGTGAGAACAAGATTAAGATGCTCTCTGGTGGTTCTCCCAAGAAGAAGAGGAAAGTCGGGCCCGA
GGGCAGAGGAAGTCTGCTAACATGCGGTGACGTCGAGGAGAATCCTGGCCCAACTAATCTGTCAGATATT
ATTGAAAAGGAGACCGGTAAGCAACTGGTTATCCAGGAATCCATCCTCATGCTCCCAGAGGAGGTGGAAG
AAGTCATTGGGAACAAGCCGGAAAGCGATATACTCGTGCACACCGCCTACGACGAGAGCACCGACGAGAA
TGTCATGCTTCTGACTAGCGACGCCCCTGAATACAAGCCTTGGGCTCTGGTCATACAGGATAGCAACGGT
GAGAACAAGATTAAGATGCTCCCCAAGAAGAAGAGGAAAGTCGCTACTAACTTCAGCCTGCTGAAGCAGG
CTGGAGACGTGGAGGAGAACCCTGGACCTACCAACCTGTCCGATATCATTGAGAAAGAGACCGGCAAACA
GCTGGTGATCCAGGAGAGCATCCTGATGCTGCCCGAAGAGGTGGAGGAAGTGATCGGCAACAAGCCCGAG
TCCGACATCCTGGTGCACACAGCCTATGATGAATCCACCGACGAGAACGTGATGCTGCTGACCTCCGATG
CTCCCGAGTATAAACCCTGGGCACTGGTGATCCAGGACTCTAATGGAGAGAACAAGATCAAGATGCTGCC
CAAGAAGAAGAGGAAAGTCGAAGGACGGGGCTCCCTCCTGACCTGTGGCGATGTGGAAGAGAACCCCGGC
CCCACAAACCTCAGTGACATTATCGAGAAGGAAACAGGAAAACAGCTCGTCATTCAAGAATCTATTCTTA
TGTTGCCTGAGGAAGTCGAAGAGGTTATTGGCAATAAACCTGAATCTGATATTCTTGTCCATACCGCTTA
CGATGAGTCCACAGATGAAAATGTTATGCTGCTCACATCTGACGCACCAGAGTACAAACCATGGGCGCTC
GTTATTCAAGATTCCAACGGCGAAAACAAAATCAAAATGCTTTCTGGTGGTTCTCCTAAAAAAAAAAGAA
AGGTGGGCTCGGGCCAGTGTACTAATTATGCTCTCTTGAAATTGGCTGGAGATGTTGAGAGCAACCCAGG
TCCCGTGAGCAAGGGCGAGGAGCTGTTCACCGGGGTGGTGCCCATCCTGGTCGAGCTGGACGGCGACGTA
AACGGCCACAAGTTCAGCGTGTCCGGCGAGGGCGAGGGCGATGCCACCTACGGCAAGCTGACCCTGAAGT
TCATCTGCACCACCGGCAAGCTGCCCGTGCCCTGGCCCACCCTCGTGACCACCCTGACCTACGGCGTGCA
GTGCTTCAGCCGCTACCCCGACCACATGAAGCAGCACGACTTCTTCAAGTCCGCCATGCCCGAAGGCTAC
GTCCAGGAGCGCACCATCTTCTTCAAGGACGACGGCAACTACAAGACCCGCGCCGAGGTGAAGTTCGAGG
GCGACACCCTGGTGAACCGCATCGAGCTGAAGGGCATCGACTTCAAGGAGGACGGCAACATCCTGGGGCA
CAAGCTGGAGTACAACTACAACAGCCACAACGTCTATATCATGGCCGACAAGCAGAAGAACGGCATCAAG
GTGAACTTCAAGATCCGCCACAACATCGAGGACGGCAGCGTGCAGCTCGCCGACCACTACCAGCAGAACA
CCCCCATCGGCGACGGCCCCGTGCTGCTGCCCGACAACCACTACCTGAGCACCCAGTCCGCCCTGAGCAA
AGACCCCAACGAGAAGCGCGATCACATGGTCCTGCTGGAGTTCGTGACCGCCGCCGGGATCACTCTCGGC
ATGGACGAGCTGTACAAGTAAATCATCACCATCACCATTGAGTTTAAACCCGCTGATCAGCCTCGACTGT
GCCTTCTAGTTGCCAGCCATCTGTTGTTTGCCCCTCCCCCGTGCCTTCCTTGACCCTGGAAGGTGCCACT
CCCACTGTCCTTTCCTAATAAAATGAGGAAATTGCATCGCATTGTCTGAGTAGGTGTCATTCTATTCTGG
GGGGTGGGGTGGGGCAGGACAGCAAGGGGGAGGATTGGGAAGACAATAGCAGGCATGCTGGGGATGCGGT
GGGCTCTATGGCTTCTGAGGCGGAAAGAACCAGCTGGGGCTCGATACCGTCGACCTCTAGCTAGAGCTTG
GCGTAATCATGGTCATAGCTGTTTCCTGTGTGAAATTGTTATCCGCTCACAATTCCACACAACATACGAG
CCGGAAGCATAAAGTGTAAAGCCTAGGGTGCCTAATGAGTGAGCTAACTCACATTAATTGCGTTGCGCTC
ACTGCCCGCTTTCCAGTCGGGAAACCTGTCGTGCCAGCTGCATTAATGAATCGGCCAACGCGCGGGGAGA
GGCGGTTTGCGTATTGGGCGCTCTTCCGCTTCCTCGCTCACTGACTCGCTGCGCTCGGTCGTTCGGCTGC
GGCGAGCGGTATCAGCTCACTCAAAGGCGGTAATACGGTTATCCACAGAATCAGGGGATAACGCAGGAAA
GAACATGTGAGCAAAAGGCCAGCAAAAGGCCAGGAACCGTAAAAAGGCCGCGTTGCTGGCGTTTTTCCAT
AGGCTCCGCCCCCCTGACGAGCATCACAAAAATCGACGCTCAAGTCAGAGGTGGCGAAACCCGACAGGAC
TATAAAGATACCAGGCGTTTCCCCCTGGAAGCTCCCTCGTGCGCTCTCCTGTTCCGACCCTGCCGCTTAC
CGGATACCTGTCCGCCTTTCTCCCTTCGGGAAGCGTGGCGCTTTCTCATAGCTCACGCTGTAGGTATCTC
AGTTCGGTGTAGGTCGTTCGCTCCAAGCTGGGCTGTGTGCACGAACCCCCCGTTCAGCCCGACCGCTGCG
CCTTATCCGGTAACTATCGTCTTGAGTCCAACCCGGTAAGACACGACTTATCGCCACTGGCAGCAGCCAC
TGGTAACAGGATTAGCAGAGCGAGGTATGTAGGCGGTGCTACAGAGTTCTTGAAGTGGTGGCCTAACTAC
GGCTACACTAGAAGAACAGTATTTGGTATCTGCGCTCTGCTGAAGCCAGTTACCTTCGGAAAAAGAGTTG
GTAGCTCTTGATCCGGCAAACAAACCACCGCTGGTAGCGGTGGTTTTTTTGTTTGCAAGCAGCAGATTAC
GCGCAGAAAAAAAGGATCTCAAGAAGATCCTTTGATCTTTTCTACGGGGTCTGACGCTCAGTGGAACGAA
AACTCACGTTAAGGGATTTTGGTCATGAGATTATCAAAAAGGATCTTCACCTAGATCCTTTTAAATTAAA
AATGAAGTTTTAAATCAATCTAAAGTATATATGAGTAAACTTGGTCTGACAGTTACCAATGCTTAATCAG
TGAGGCACCTATCTCAGCGATCTGTCTATTTCGTTCATCCATAGTTGCCTGACTCCCCGTCGTGTAGATA
ACTACGATACGGGAGGGCTTACCATCTGGCCCCAGTGCTGCAATGATACCGCGAGACCCACGCTCACCGG
CTCCAGATTTATCAGCAATAAACCAGCCAGCCGGAAGGGCCGAGCGCAGAAGTGGTCCTGCAACTTTATC
CGCCTCCATCCAGTCTATTAATTGTTGCCGGGAAGCTAGAGTAAGTAGTTCGCCAGTTAATAGTTTGCGC
AACGTTGTTGCCATTGCTACAGGCATCGTGGTGTCACGCTCGTCGTTTGGTATGGCTTCATTCAGCTCCG
GTTCCCAACGATCAAGGCGAGTTACATGATCCCCCATGTTGTGCAAAAAAGCGGTTAGCTCCTTCGGTCC
TCCGATCGTTGTCAGAAGTAAGTTGGCCGCAGTGTTATCACTCATGGTTATGGCAGCACTGCATAATTCT
CTTACTGTCATGCCATCCGTAAGATGCTTTTCTGTGACTGGTGAGTACTCAACCAAGTCATTCTGAGAAT
AGTGTATGCGGCGACCGAGTTGCTCTTGCCCGGCGTCAATACGGGATAATACCGCGCCACATAGCAGAAC
TTTAAAAGTGCTCATCATTGGAAAACGTTCTTCGGGGCGAAAACTCTCAAGGATCTTACCGCTGTTGAGA
TCCAGTTCGATGTAACCCACTCGTGCACCCAACTGATCTTCAGCATCTTTTACTTTCACCAGCGTTTCTG
GGTGAGCAAAAACAGGAAGGCAAAATGCCGCAAAAAAGGGAATAAGGGCGACACGGAAATGTTGAATACT
CATACTCTTCCTTTTTCAATATTATTGAAGCATTTATCAGGGTTATTGTCTCATGAGCGGATACATATTT
GAATGTATTTAGAAAAATAAACAAATAGGGGTTCCGCGCACATTTCCCCGAAAAGTGCCACCTGACGTCG
ACGGATCGGGAGATCGATCTCCCGATCCCCTAGGGTCGACTCTCAGTACAATCTGCTCTGATGCCGCATA
GTTAAGCCAGTATCTGCTCCCTGCTTGTGTGTTGGAGGTCGCTGAGTAGTGCGCGAGCAAAATTTAAGCT
ACAACAAGGCAAGGCTTGACCGACAATTGCATGAAGAATCTGCTTAGGGTTAGGCGTTTTGCGCTGCTTC
GCGATGTACGGGCCAGATATACGCGTTGACATTGATTATTGACTAGTTATTAATAGTAATCAATTACGGG
GTCATTAGTTCATAGCCCATATATGGAGTTCCGCGTTACATAACTTACGGTAAATGGCCCGCCTGGCTGA
CCGCCCAACGACCCCCGCCCATTGACGTCAATAATGACGTATGTTCCCATAGTAACGCCAATAGGGACTT
TCCATTGACGTCAATGGGTGGAGTATTTACGGTAAACTGCCCACTTGGCAGTACATCAAGTGTATC
